Addgene plasmid #68202: pDsRed (GB0100)
Purpose: Provides the CDS of DsRed as a level 0 GoldenBraid part
Depositing lab: Diego Orzaez. Depositing organization: Agencia Estatal Consejo Superior de Investigaciones Científicas, M.P. Publication: GoldenBraid 2.0: a comprehensive DNA assembly framework for plant synthetic biology. Sarrion-Perdigones A, Vazquez-Vilar M, Palaci J, Castelijns B, Forment J, Ziarsolo P, Blanca J, Granell A, Orzaez D. Plant Physiol. 2013 Jul;162(3):1618-31. 10.1104/pp.113.217661 PubMed 23669743.
Backbone
  Vector backbone: pUPD
  Backbone manufacturer: self-made; derived from pGEMT-Easy manufactured by Promega
  Vector type: Synthetic Biology
Growth in bacteria
  Bacterial resistance: Ampicillin, 100 μg/mL
  Growth temperature: 37°C
  Growth strain: DH5alpha
  Copy number: High Copy
Gene/Insert
  Gene/Insert name: DsRed coding region
  Insert size (bp): 675
  Mutation: BsaI and BsmBI sites removed
  Cloning method: Restriction Enzyme; 5′ cloning site BsmBI (destroyed during cloning); 3′ cloning site BsmBI (destroyed during cloning)
  Sequencing primers: 5′ SP6; 3′ T7
Terms and licenses: Academic/Nonprofit Terms; Industry Terms: Not Available to Industry
Depositor comments: insert can be released with BsaI
How to cite: pDsRed (GB0100) was a gift from Diego Orzaez (Addgene plasmid # 68202 ; http://n2t.net/addgene:68202 ; RRID:Addgene_68202)
