[The description below was written by a language model from this plasmid's Addgene catalogue record and pLannotate feature annotations shown in this document.]
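Description:
pDsRed (GB0100) is a level 0 part plasmid from the GoldenBraid 2.0 modular DNA assembly system for plant synthetic biology. It is built on pUPD, the system's universal part domestication vector, which the depositors derived from pGEM-T Easy. The plasmid is about 3.7 kb and is maintained in E. coli at high copy through a ColE1/pUC-type origin. Selection is with ampicillin, via a β-lactamase gene driven by its native promoter. Other pGEM-derived elements remain in the backbone: an f1 phage origin, lac promoter/operator sequences with a residual lacZα fragment interrupted by the cloning site, and SP6 and T7 promoters flanking the insert, which serve as sequencing primer sites. The automated annotation also lists short matches to a hornet peptide, lacI and bom. These are fragmentary hits and probably annotation artefacts in backbone or polylinker sequence rather than functional parts.

The payload is a 675 bp coding sequence for the Discosoma-derived red fluorescent protein DsRed, which the feature table identifies as DsRed2. It has been "domesticated" by removing internal BsaI and BsmBI recognition sites so that it is compatible with Type IIS assembly. The part was inserted using BsmBI sites that were destroyed in the process, and it can be released with BsaI for assembly. No plant promoter or terminator accompanies the coding sequence, so the plasmid is not an expression construct. It serves as a storage and donor vector for a standard CDS part, to be combined with promoter and terminator parts into transcriptional units in GoldenBraid destination vectors, for example to build red fluorescent reporters for plants.
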