Features (pLannotate 1.2.2; 14 found; start..end, strand, type, name):
     12..686     -  CDS            DsRed2: DsRed2 is a basic (constitutively fluorescent) red fluorescent protein published in 2006, derived from Discosoma sp..
    712..774     -  CDS            VESPI_VESMG (fragment): Experimental evidence at protein level: Swiss-Prot protein existence level 1. Shows contractile activity on isolated ileum smooth muscle. From Vespa magnifica (Hornet).
    786..804     -  promoter       SP6 promoter: promoter for bacteriophage SP6 RNA polymerase
    846..862     -  protein_bind   lac operator: The lac repressor binds to the lac operator to inhibit transcription in E. coli. This inhibition can be relieved by adding lactose or isopropyl-β-D-thiogalactopyranoside (IPTG). lac repressor encoded by lacI
    870..900     -  promoter       lac promoter: promoter for the E. coli lac operon
    915..936     -  protein_bind   CAP binding site: CAP binding activates transcription in the presence of cAMP. E. coli catabolite activator protein
    949..1041    -  CDS            lacI (fragment): lac repressor; lacI; The lac repressor binds to the lac operator to inhibit transcription in E. coli. This inhibition can be relieved by adding lactose or isopropyl-β-D-thiogalactopyranoside (IPTG).
   1224..1812    -  rep_origin     ori: high-copy-number ColE1/pMB1/pBR322/pUC origin of replication
   1983..2843    -  CDS            AmpR: β-lactamase; bla; confers resistance to ampicillin, carbenicillin, and related antibiotics
   2844..2948    -  promoter       AmpR promoter: bla
   2975..3025    +  misc_feature   bom (fragment): basis of mobility region from pBR322
   3026..3481    -  rep_origin     f1 ori (sequence partly withheld): f1 bacteriophage origin of replication; arrow indicates direction of (+) strand synthesis
   3485..3642    -  CDS            lacZα (fragment): LacZα fragment of β-galactosidase; lacZ fragment
   3645..3663    +  promoter       T7 promoter: promoter for bacteriophage T7 RNA polymerase
>Addgene plasmid #68202 | pDsRed (GB0100) | depositor full sequence | sequence record 127271 | pDsRed (GB0100) sequence 3736 bps
CTCGAAGCCTACAGGAACAGGTGGTGGCGGCCCTCGGTGCGCTCGTACTGCTCCACGATGGTGTAGTCCT
CGTTGTGGGAGGTGATGTCCAGCTTGGCGTCCACGTAGTAGTAGCCGGGCAGCTGCACGGGCTTCTTGGC
CATGTAGATGGACTTGAACTCCACCAGGTAGTGGCCGCCGTCCTTCAGCTTCAGGGCCTTGTGTGTCTCG
CCCTTCAGCACGCCGTCGCGGGGGTACAGGCGCTCGGTGGAGGCCTCCCAGCCCATCGTCTTCTTCTGCA
TCACGGGGCCGTCGGAGGGGAAGTTCACGCCGATGAACTTCACCTTGTAGATGAAGCAGCCGTCCTGCAG
GGAGGAGTCCTGGGTCACGGTCGCCACGCCGCCGTCCTCGAAGTTCATCACGCGCTCCCACTTGAAGCCC
TCGGGGAAGGACAGCTTCTTGTAGTCGGGGATGTCGGCGGGGTGCTTCACGTACACCTTGGAGCCGTACT
GGAACTGGGGGGACAGGATGTCCCAGGCGAAGGGCAGGGGGCCGCCCTTGGTCACCTTCAGCTTCACGGT
GTTGTGGCCCTCGTAGGGGCGGCCCTCGCCCTCGCCCTCGATCTCGAACTCGTGGCCGTTCACGGTGCCC
TCCATGCGCACCTTGAAGCGCATGAACTCGGTGATGACGTTCTCGGAGGAGGCCATTCGAGACCACTCAT
CGCCCAATCACTAGTGAATTCGCGGCCGCCTGCAGGTCGACCATATGGGAGAGCTCCCAACGCGTTGGAT
GCATAGCTTGAGTATTCTATAGTGTCACCTAAATAGCTTGGCGTAATCATGGTCATAGCTGTTTCCTGTG
TGAAATTGTTATCCGCTCACAATTCCACACAACATACGAGCCGGAAGCATAAAGTGTAAAGCCTGGGGTG
CCTAATGAGTGAGCTAACTCACATTAATTGCGTTGCGCTCACTGCCCGCTTTCCAGTCGGGAAACCTGTC
GTGCCAGCTGCATTAATGAATCGGCCAACGCGCGGGGAGAGGCGGTTTGCGTATTGGGCGCTCTTCCGCT
TCCTCGCTCACTGACTCGCTGCGCTCGGTCGTTCGGCTGCGGCGAGCGGTATCAGCTCACTCAAAGGCGG
TAATACGGTTATCCACAGAATCAGGGGATAACGCAGGAAAGAACATGTGAGCAAAAGGCCAGCAAAAGGC
CAGGAACCGTAAAAAGGCCGCGTTGCTGGCGTTTTTCCATAGGCTCCGCCCCCCTGACGAGCATCACAAA
AATCGACGCTCAAGTCAGAGGTGGCGAAACCCGACAGGACTATAAAGATACCAGGCGTTTCCCCCTGGAA
GCTCCCTCGTGCGCTCTCCTGTTCCGACCCTGCCGCTTACCGGATACCTGTCCGCCTTTCTCCCTTCGGG
AAGCGTGGCGCTTTCTCATAGCTCACGCTGTAGGTATCTCAGTTCGGTGTAGGTCGTTCGCTCCAAGCTG
GGCTGTGTGCACGAACCCCCCGTTCAGCCCGACCGCTGCGCCTTATCCGGTAACTATCGTCTTGAGTCCA
ACCCGGTAAGACACGACTTATCGCCACTGGCAGCAGCCACTGGTAACAGGATTAGCAGAGCGAGGTATGT
AGGCGGTGCTACAGAGTTCTTGAAGTGGTGGCCTAACTACGGCTACACTAGAAGAACAGTATTTGGTATC
TGCGCTCTGCTGAAGCCAGTTACCTTCGGAAAAAGAGTTGGTAGCTCTTGATCCGGCAAACAAACCACCG
CTGGTAGCGGTGGTTTTTTTGTTTGCAAGCAGCAGATTACGCGCAGAAAAAAAGGATCTCAAGAAGATCC
TTTGATCTTTTCTACGGGGTCTGACGCTCAGTGGAACGAAAACTCACGTTAAGGGATTTTGGTCATGAGA
TTATCAAAAAGGATCTTCACCTAGATCCTTTTAAATTAAAAATGAAGTTTTAAATCAATCTAAAGTATAT
ATGAGTAAACTTGGTCTGACAGTTACCAATGCTTAATCAGTGAGGCACCTATCTCAGCGATCTGTCTATT
TCGTTCATCCATAGTTGCCTGACTCCCCGTCGTGTAGATAACTACGATACGGGAGGGCTTACCATCTGGC
CCCAGTGCTGCAATGATACCGCGCGACCCACGCTCACCGGCTCCAGATTTATCAGCAATAAACCAGCCAG
CCGGAAGGGCCGAGCGCAGAAGTGGTCCTGCAACTTTATCCGCCTCCATCCAGTCTATTAATTGTTGCCG
GGAAGCTAGAGTAAGTAGTTCGCCAGTTAATAGTTTGCGCAACGTTGTTGCCATTGCTACAGGCATCGTG
GTGTCACGCTCGTCGTTTGGTATGGCTTCATTCAGCTCCGGTTCCCAACGATCAAGGCGAGTTACATGAT
CCCCCATGTTGTGCAAAAAAGCGGTTAGCTCCTTCGGTCCTCCGATCGTTGTCAGAAGTAAGTTGGCCGC
AGTGTTATCACTCATGGTTATGGCAGCACTGCATAATTCTCTTACTGTCATGCCATCCGTAAGATGCTTT
TCTGTGACTGGTGAGTACTCAACCAAGTCATTCTGAGAATAGTGTATGCGGCGACCGAGTTGCTCTTGCC
CGGCGTCAATACGGGATAATACCGCGCCACATAGCAGAACTTTAAAAGTGCTCATCATTGGAAAACGTTC
TTCGGGGCGAAAACTCTCAAGGATCTTACCGCTGTTGAGATCCAGTTCGATGTAACCCACTCGTGCACCC
AACTGATCTTCAGCATCTTTTACTTTCACCAGCGTTTCTGGGTGAGCAAAAACAGGAAGGCAAAATGCCG
CAAAAAAGGGAATAAGGGCGACACGGAAATGTTGAATACTCATACTCTTCCTTTTTCAATATTATTGAAG
CATTTATCAGGGTTATTGTCTCATGAGCGGATACATATTTGAATGTATTTAGAAAAATAAACAAATAGGG
GTTCCGCGCACATTTCCCCGAAAAGTGCCACCTGATGCGGTGTGAAATACCGCACAGATGCGTAAGGAGA
AAATACCGCATCAGGAAATTGTAAGCGTTAATATTTTGTTAAAATTCGCGTTAAATTTTTGTTAAATCAG
CTCATTTTTTAACCAATAGGCCGAAATCGGCAAAATCCCTTATAAATCAAAAGAATAGACCGAGATAGGG
T
[37 nt withheld, positions 3152-3188]
AAAGAACGTGGACTCCAACGTCAAAGGGCGAAAAACCGTCTATCAGGGCGCTGGCCCACTACGTGAACCA
TCACCCT
[91 nt withheld, positions 3266-3356]
G
[124 nt withheld, positions 3358-3481]
CCATTCGCCATTCAGGCTGCGCAACTGTTGGGAAGGGCGATCGGTGCGGGCCTCTTCGCTATTACGCCAG
CTGGCGAAAGGGGGATGTGCTGCAAGGCGATTAAGTTGGGTAACGCCAGGGTTTTCCCAGTCACGACGTT
GTAAAACGACGGCCAGTGAATTGTAATACGACTCACTATAGGGCGAATTGGGCCCGACGTCGCATGCTCC
CGGCCGCCATGGCGGCCGCGGGAATTCGATTGGGCGATGAGTGGT
