>Addgene plasmid #68202 | pDsRed (GB0100) | addgene partial sequence | sequence record 127269 | SP6 5'-ATTTAGGTGACACTATAG-3'
ATCACGCGTTGGGAGCTCTCCCATATGGTCGACCTGCAGGCGGCCGCGAATTCACTAGTGATTGGGCGAT
GAGTGGTCTCGAATGGCCTCCTCCGAGAACGTCATCACCGAGTTCATGCGCTTCAAGGTGCGCATGGAGG
GCACCGTGAACGGCCACGAGTTCGAGATCGAGGGCGAGGGCGAGGGCCGCCCCTACGAGGGCCACAACAC
CGTGAAGCTGAAGGTGACCAAGGGCGGCCCCCTGCCCTTCGCCTGGGACATCCTGTCCCCCCAGTTCCAG
TACGGCTCCAAGGTGTACGTGAAGCACCCCGCCGACATCCCCGACTACAAGAAGCTGTCCTTCCCCGAGG
GCTTCAAGTGGGAGCGCGTGATGAACTTCGAGGACGGCGGCGTGGCGACCGTGACCCAGGACTCCTCCCT
GCAGGACGGCTGCTTCATCTACAAGGTGAAGTTCATCGGCGTGAACTTCCCCTCCGACGGCCCCGTGATG
CAGAAGAAGACGATGGGCTGGGAGGCCTCCACCGAGCGCCTGTACCCCCGCGACGGCGTGCTGAAGGGCG
AGACACACAAGGCCCTGAAGCTGAAGGACGGCGGCCACTACCTGGTGGAGTTCAAGTCCATCTACATGGC
CAAGAAGCCCGTGCAGCTGCCCGGCTACTACTA
