>Addgene plasmid #68202 | pDsRed (GB0100) | addgene partial sequence | sequence record 127270 | T7 5'-TAATACGACTCACTATAGGG-3'
CAGCTCCGGCCGCCATGGCGGCCGCGGGAATTCGATTGGGCGATGAGTGGTCTCGAAGCCTACAGGAACA
GGTGGTGGCGGCCCTCGGTGCGCTCGTACTGCTCCACGATGGTGTAGTCCTCGTTGTGGGAGGTGATGTC
CAGCTTGGCGTCCACGTAGTAGTAGCCGGGCAGCTGCACGGGCTTCTTGGCCATGTAGATGGACTTGAAC
TCCACCAGGTAGTGGCCGCCGTCCTTCAGCTTCAGGGCCTTGTGTGTCTCGCCCTTCAGCACGCCGTCGC
GGGGGTACAGGCGCTCGGTGGAGGCCTCCCAGCCCATCGTCTTCTTCTGCATCACGGGGCCGTCGGAGGG
GAAGTTCACGCCGATGAACTTCACCTTGTAGATGAAGCAGCCGTCCTGCAGGGAGGAGTCCTGGGTCACG
GTCGCCACGCCGCCGTCCTCGAAGTTCATCACGCGCTCCCACTTGAAGCCCTCGGGGAAGGACAGCTTCT
TGTAGTCGGGGATGTCGGCGGGGTGCTTCACGTACACCTTGGAGCCGTACTGGAACTGGGGGGACAGGAT
GTCCCAGGCGAAGGGCAGGGGGCCGCCCTTGGTCACCTTCAGCTTCACGGTGTTGTGGCCCTCGTAGGGG
CGGCCCTCGCCCTCGCCCTCGATCTCGAACTCGTGGCCGTTCACGGTGCCCTCCATGCGCACCTTGAAGC
GCATGAACTCGGTGATGACGTTCTCGGAGGAGGCCATTCGAGACCACTCATCGCCCAATCAACTA
